>Addgene plasmid #187108 | pET51b_SNAP-ecDHFR | addgene full sequence | sequence record 367386 | Addgene NGS Result
TTAATACGACTCACTATAGGGGAATTGTGAGCGGATAACAATTCCCCTCTAGAAATAATTTTGTTTAACT
TTAAGAAGGAGATATACCATGGCAAGCTGGAGCCACCCGCAGTTCGAAAAGGGTGCAGATGACGACGACA
AGGTACCGCATATGGATAAAGACTGCGAAATGAAACGCACTACCCTGGACAGCCCGCTGGGTAAACTGGA
ACTGAGCGGTTGCGAGCAGGGCCTGCACGAAATCATTTTCCTGGGCAAAGGTACGAGCGCTGCGGATGCG
GTCGAAGTACCGGCTCCGGCTGCGGTTCTGGGTGGCCCGGAGCCGCTGATGCAGGCTACCGCATGGCTGA
ACGCATATTTTCACCAGCCAGAGGCGATTGAAGAGTTCCCTGTACCGGCCCTGCATCACCCGGTATTTCA
GCAGGAATCCTTTACCCGTCAGGTACTGTGGAAACTGCTGAAAGTAGTGAAATTCGGCGAGGTGATCTCC
TATTCCCATCTGGCGGCGCTGGCTGGCAACCCAGCGGCAACTGCGGCGGTGAAAACCGCTCTGTCTGGTA
ATCCGGTGCCAATTCTGATCCCGTGCCACCGTGTGGTTCAGGGCGACCTGGACGTAGGTGGCTACGAAGG
CGGCCTGGCTGTGAAAGAATGGCTGCTGGCGCACGAAGGTCACCGTCTGGGTAAACCAGGCCTGGGCGAA
TTCGGCGGAAGCGGAGGAAGTGGCGGCTCTGGCGGATCGATGATCAGTCTGATTGCGGCGTTAGCGGTAG
ATCGCGTTATCGGCATGGAAAACGCCATGCCGTGGAACCTGCCTGCCGATCTCGCCTGGTTTAAACGCAA
CACCTTAAATAAACCCGTGATTATGGGCCTCCAAACCTGGGAATCAATCGGTCGTCCGTTGCCAGGACGC
AAAAATATTATCCTCAGCAGTCAACCGGGTACGGACGATCGCGTAACGTGGGTGAAGTCGGTGGATGAAG
CCATCGCGGCGTGTGGTGACGTACCAGAAATCATGGTGATTGGCGGCGGTCGCGTTTATGAACAGTTCTT
GCCAAAAGCGCAAAAACTGTATCTGACGCATATCGACGCAGAAGTGGAAGGCGACACCCATTTCCCGGAT
TACGAGCCGGATGACTGGGAATCGGTATTCAGCGAATTCCACGATGCTGATGCGCAGAACTCTCACAGCT
ATTGCTTTGAGATTCTGGAGCGGCGGGGAGCTCCGGGCTTCTCCTCAATTTCCGCTCATCACCACCATCA
TCACCATCACCACCACTAATTAACCTAGGCTGCTGCCACCGCTGAGCAATAACTAGCATAACCCCTTGGG
GCCTCTAAACGGGTCTTGAGGGGTTTTTTGCTGAAAGGAGGAACTATATCCGGATTGGCGAATGGG
[124 nt withheld, positions 1397-1520]
C
[91 nt withheld, positions 1522-1612]
A
[49 nt withheld, positions 1614-1662]
CCTTTGACGTTGGAGTCCACGTTCTTT
[37 nt withheld, positions 1690-1726]
ACCCTATCTCGGTCTATTCTTTTGATTTATAAGGGATTTTGCCGATTTCGGCCTATTGGTTAAAAAATGA
GCTGATTTAACAAAAATTTAACGCGAATTTTAACAAAATATTAACGTTTACAATTTCTGGCGGCACGATG
GCATGAGATTATCAAAAAGGATCTTCACCTAGATCCTTTTAAATTAAAAATGAAGTTTTAAATCAATCTA
AAGTATATATGAGTAAACTTGGTCTGACAGTTACCAATGCTTAATCAGTGAGGCACCTATCTCAGCGATC
TGTCTATTTCGTTCATCCATAGTTGCCTGACTCCCCGTCGTGTAGATAACTACGATACGGGAGGGCTTAC
CATCTGGCCCCAGTGCTGCAATGATACCGCGAGACCCACGCTCACCGGCTCCAGATTTATCAGCAATAAA
CCAGCCAGCCGGAAGGGCCGAGCGCAGAAGTGGTCCTGCAACTTTATCCGCCTCCATCCAGTCTATTAAT
TGTTGCCGGGAAGCTAGAGTAAGTAGTTCGCCAGTTAATAGTTTGCGCAACGTTGTTGCCATTGCTACAG
GCATCGTGGTGTCACGCTCGTCGTTTGGTATGGCTTCATTCAGCTCCGGTTCCCAACGATCAAGGCGAGT
TACATGATCCCCCATGTTGTGCAAAAAAGCGGTTAGCTCCTTCGGTCCTCCGATCGTTGTCAGAAGTAAG
TTGGCCGCAGTGTTATCACTCATGGTTATGGCAGCACTGCATAATTCTCTTACTGTCATGCCATCCGTAA
GATGCTTTTCTGTGACTGGTGAGTACTCAACCAAGTCATTCTGAGAATAGTGTATGCGGCGACCGAGTTG
CTCTTGCCCGGCGTCAATACGGGATAATACCGCGCCACATAGCAGAACTTTAAAAGTGCTCATCATTGGA
AAACGTTCTTCGGGGCGAAAACTCTCAAGGATCTTACCGCTGTTGAGATCCAGTTCGATGTAACCCACTC
GTGCACCCAACTGATCTTCAGCATCTTTTACTTTCACCAGCGTTTCTGGGTGAGCAAAAACAGGAAGGCA
AAATGCCGCAAAAAAGGGAATAAGGGCGACACGGAAATGTTGAATACTCATACTCTTCCTTTTTCAATCA
TGATTGAAGCATTTATCAGGGTTATTGTCTCATGAGCGGATACATATTTGAATGTATTTAGAAAAATAAA
CAAATAGGTCATGACCAAAATCCCTTAACGTGAGTTTTCGTTCCACTGAGCGTCAGACCCCGTAGAAAAG
ATCAAAGGATCTTCTTGAGATCCTTTTTTTCTGCGCGTAATCTGCTGCTTGCAAACAAAAAAACCACCGC
TACCAGCGGTGGTTTGTTTGCCGGATCAAGAGCTACCAACTCTTTTTCCGAAGGTAACTGGCTTCAGCAG
AGCGCAGATACCAAATACTGTCCTTCTAGTGTAGCCGTAGTTAGGCCACCACTTCAAGAACTCTGTAGCA
CCGCCTACATACCTCGCTCTGCTAATCCTGTTACCAGTGGCTGCTGCCAGTGGCGATAAGTCGTGTCTTA
CCGGGTTGGACTCAAGACGATAGTTACCGGATAAGGCGCAGCGGTCGGGCTGAACGGGGGGTTCGTGCAC
ACAGCCCAGCTTGGAGCGAACGACCTACACCGAACTGAGATACCTACAGCGTGAGCTATGAGAAAGCGCC
ACGCTTCCCGAAGGGAGAAAGGCGGACAGGTATCCGGTAAGCGGCAGGGTCGGAACAGGAGAGCGCACGA
GGGAGCTTCCAGGGGGAAACGCCTGGTATCTTTATAGTCCTGTCGGGTTTCGCCACCTCTGACTTGAGCG
TCGATTTTTGTGATGCTCGTCAGGGGGGCGGAGCCTATGGAAAAACGCCAGCAACGCGGCCTTTTTACGG
TTCCTGGCCTTTTGCTGGCCTTTTGCTCACATGTTCTTTCCTGCGTTATCCCCTGATTCTGTGGATAACC
GTATTACCGCCTTTGAGTGAGCTGATACCGCTCGCCGCAGCCGAACGACCGAGCGCAGCGAGTCAGTGAG
CGAGGAAGCGGAAGAGCGCCTGATGCGGTATTTTCTCCTTACGCATCTGTGCGGTATTTCACACCGCAAT
GGTGCACTCTCAGTACAATCTGCTCTGATGCCGCATAGTTAAGCCAGTATACACTCCGCTATCGCTACGT
GACTGGGTCATGGCTGCGCCCCGACACCCGCCAACACCCGCTGACGCGCCCTGACGGGCTTGTCTGCTCC
CGGCATCCGCTTACAGACAAGCTGTGACCGTCTCCGGGAGCTGCATGTGTCAGAGGTTTTCACCGTCATC
ACCGAAACGCGCGAGGCAGCTGCGGTAAAGCTCATCAGCGTGGTCGTGAAGCGATTCACAGATGTCTGCC
TGTTCATCCGCGTCCAGCTCGTTGAGTTTCTCCAGAAGCGTTAATGTCTGGCTTCTGATAAAGCGGGCCA
TGTTAAGGGCGGTTTTTTCCTGTTTGGTCACTGATGCCTCCGTGTAAGGGGGATTTCTGTTCATGGGGGT
AATGATACCGATGAAACGAGAGAGGATGCTCACGATACGGGTTACTGATGATGAACATGCCCGGTTACTG
GAACGTTGTGAGGGTAAACAACTGGCGGTATGGATGCGGCGGGACCAGAGAAAAATCACTCAGGGTCAAT
GCCAGCGCTTCGTTAATACAGATGTAGGTGTTCCACAGGGTAGCCAGCAGCATCCTGCGATGCAGATCCG
GAACATAATGGTGCAGGGCGCTGACTTCCGCGTTTCCAGACTTTACGAAACACGGAAACCGAAGACCATT
CATGTTGTTGCTCAGGTCGCAGACGTTTTGCAGCAGCAGTCGCTTCACGTTCGCTCGCGTATCGGTGATT
CATTCTGCTAACCAGTAAGGCAACCCCGCCAGCCTAGCCGGGTCCTCAACGACAGGAGCACGATCATGCT
AGTCATGCCCCGCGCCCACCGGAAGGAGCTGACTGGGTTGAAGGCTCTCAAGGGCATCGGTCGAGATCCC
GGTGCCTAATGAGTGAGCTAACTTACATTAATTGCGTTGCGCTCACTGCCCGCTTTCCAGTCGGGAAACC
TGTCGTGCCAGCTGCATTAATGAATCGGCCAACGCGCGGGGAGAGGCGGTTTGCGTATTGGGCGCCAGGG
TGGTTTTTCTTTTCACCAGTGAGACGGGCAACAGCTGATTGCCCTTCACCGCCTGGCCCTGAGAGAGTTG
CAGCAAGCGGTCCACGCTGGTTTGCCCCAGCAGGCGAAAATCCTGTTTGATGGTGGTTAACGGCGGGATA
TAACATGAGCTGTCTTCGGTATCGTCGTATCCCACTACCGAGATGTCCGCACCAACGCGCAGCCCGGACT
CGGTAATGGCGCGCATTGCGCCCAGCGCCATCTGATCGTTGGCAACCAGCATCGCAGTGGGAACGATGCC
CTCATTCAGCATTTGCATGGTTTGTTGAAAACCGGACATGGCACTCCAGTCGCCTTCCCGTTCCGCTATC
GGCTGAATTTGATTGCGAGTGAGATATTTATGCCAGCCAGCCAGACGCAGACGCGCCGAGACAGAACTTA
ATGGGCCCGCTAACAGCGCGATTTGCTGGTGACCCAATGCGACCAGATGCTCCACGCCCAGTCGCGTACC
GTCTTCATGGGAGAAAATAATACTGTTGATGGGTGTCTGGTCAGAGACATCAAGAAATAACGCCGGAACA
TTAGTGCAGGCAGCTTCCACAGCAATGGCATCCTGGTCATCCAGCGGATAGTTAATGATCAGCCCACTGA
CGCGTTGCGCGAGAAGATTGTGCACCGCCGCTTTACAGGCTTCGACGCCGCTTCGTTCTACCATCGACAC
CACCACGCTGGCACCCAGTTGATCGGCGCGAGATTTAATCGCCGCGACAATTTGCGACGGCGCGTGCAGG
GCCAGACTGGAGGTGGCAACGCCAATCAGCAACGACTGTTTGCCCGCCAGTTGTTGTGCCACGCGGTTGG
GAATGTAATTCAGCTCCGCCATCGCCGCTTCCACTTTTTCCCGCGTTTTCGCAGAAACGTGGCTGGCCTG
GTTCACCACGCGGGAAACGGTCTGATAAGAGACACCGGCATACTCTGCGACATCGTATAACGTTACTGGT
TTCACATTCACCACCCTGAATTGACTCTCTTCCGGGCGCTATCATGCCATACCGCGAAAGGTTTTGCGCC
ATTCGATGGTGTCCGGGATCTCGACGCTCTCCCTTATGCGACTCCTGCATTAGGAAGCAGCCCAGTAGTA
GGTTGAGGCCGTTGAGCACCGCCGCCGCAAGGAATGGTGCATGCAAGGAGATGGCGCCCAACAGTCCCCC
GGCCACGGGGCCTGCCACCATACCCACGCCGAAACAAGCGCTCATGAGCCCGAAGTGGCGAGCCCGATCT
TCCCCATCGGTGATGTCGGCGATATAGGCGCCAGCAACCGCACCTGTGGCGCCGGTGATGCCGGCCACGA
TGCGTCCGGCGTAGAGGATCGAGATCGATCTCGATCCCGCGAAA
Features (pLannotate 1.2.2; 20 found; start..end, strand, type, name):
      2..20      +  promoter       T7 promoter: promoter for bacteriophage T7 RNA polymerase
     21..45      +  protein_bind   lac operator: The lac repressor binds to the lac operator to inhibit transcription in E. coli. This inhibition can be relieved by adding lactose or isopropyl-β-D-thiogalactopyranoside (IPTG). lac repressor encoded by lacI
     60..82      +  RBS            RBS: efficient ribosome binding site from bacteriophage T7 gene 10 (Olins and Rangwala, 1989)
     98..121     +  CDS            Strep-Tag II: peptide that binds Strep-Tactin®, an engineered form of streptavidin
    152..697     +  CDS            MGMT (fragment): MGMT_HUMAN - Experimental evidence at protein level: Swiss-Prot protein existence level 1. Involved in the cellular defense against the biological effects of O6-methylguanine (O6-MeG) and O4-methylthymine (O4-MeT) in DNA. Repairs the methylated nucleobase in DNA by stoichiometrically transferring the methyl group to a cysteine residue in the enzyme. This is a suicide reaction: the enzyme is irreversibly inactivated. From Homo sapiens (Human).
    740..1216    +  CDS            ecDHFR: E. coli dihydrofolate reductase; folA
   1288..1305    +  CDS            SET1 (fragment): solubility-enhancement tag derived from T7 phage gene 10B
   1313..1360    +  terminator     T7 terminator: transcription terminator for bacteriophage T7 RNA polymerase
   1397..1852    +  rep_origin     f1 ori (sequence partly withheld): f1 bacteriophage origin of replication; arrow indicates direction of (+) strand synthesis
   1967..2827    -  CDS            AmpR: β-lactamase; bla; confers resistance to ampicillin, carbenicillin, and related antibiotics
   2828..2920    -  promoter       AmpR promoter: bla
   3001..3589    +  rep_origin     ori: high-copy-number ColE1/pMB1/pBR322/pUC origin of replication
   3775..3914    -  misc_feature   bom: basis of mobility region from pBR322
   4016..4207    -  CDS            rop: Rop protein, which maintains plasmids at low copy number; rop
   4224..4604    +  CDS            YPB1_ECOLX: Protein predicted: Swiss-Prot protein existence level 4. From Escherichia coli.
   4666..4730    -  CDS            TcR (fragment): tetracycline efflux protein; tet; confers resistance to tetracycline
   4745..4766    -  protein_bind   CAP binding site: CAP binding activates transcription in the presence of cAMP. E. coli catabolite activator protein
   4779..5861    -  CDS            lacI: lac repressor; lacI; The lac repressor binds to the lac operator to inhibit transcription in E. coli. This inhibition can be relieved by adding lactose or isopropyl-β-D-thiogalactopyranoside (IPTG).
   5862..5939    -  promoter       lacI promoter: lacI
   5947..6226    -  CDS            TcR (fragment): tetracycline efflux protein; tet; confers resistance to tetracycline
