[The description below was written by a language model from this plasmid's Addgene catalogue record and pLannotate feature annotations shown in this document.]
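Description:
pET51b_SNAP-ecDHFR is a bacterial expression plasmid of about 6.25 kb, built on the pET51b backbone, for producing a SNAP-tag–E. coli dihydrofolate reductase fusion protein in E. coli. It replicates from a ColE1/pBR322-type origin. The accompanying rop gene and bom region keep it at low copy number, consistent with the catalogue entry. Selection is by ampicillin through the β-lactamase (AmpR) gene and its own promoter. An f1 phage origin is also present. Short fragments annotated as tetracycline resistance sequence, and a predicted E. coli open reading frame, appear to be non-functional remnants of the pBR322 lineage.

The expression cassette is driven by a T7 promoter followed directly by a lac operator and the strong T7 gene 10 ribosome binding site, and it ends at the T7 terminator. A plasmid-borne lacI gene supplies repressor, so transcription stays low until IPTG is added in a host that provides T7 RNA polymerase. The open reading frame starts with an N-terminal Strep-Tag II. This is followed by a segment annotated as a fragment of human MGMT, which corresponds to SNAP-tag, an engineered O6-alkylguanine-DNA alkyltransferase derivative that reacts covalently with benzylguanine-linked substrates. Next comes ecDHFR (folA). The catalogue lists a C-terminal 10×His tag, which the feature table does not annotate explicitly. A short downstream hit labelled as a SET1 fragment is probably an annotation artefact. The two affinity tags allow purification from either end of the protein. The insert was assembled by Gibson cloning. The associated publication concerns environmentally sensitive, colour-shifting fluorophores for bioimaging, which suggests that the purified fusion is used in work with such fluorescent probes, although the record does not describe the specific experiments.
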