Addgene plasmid #187108: pET51b_SNAP-ecDHFR
Purpose: Expression of SNAP-ecDHFR fusion in bacteria
Depositing lab: Kai Johnsson. Depositing organization: Max Planck Institute for Medical Research. Publication: Environmentally Sensitive Color-Shifting Fluorophores for Bioimaging. Wang L, Hiblot J, Popp C, Xue L, Johnsson K. Angew Chem Int Ed Engl. 2020 Dec 1;59(49):21880-21884. doi: 10.1002/anie.202008357. Epub 2020 Sep 28. PubMed 32762146.
Backbone
  Vector backbone: pET51b
  Vector type: Bacterial Expression
Growth in bacteria
  Bacterial resistance: Ampicillin, 100 μg/mL
  Growth temperature: 37°C
  Growth strain: DH5alpha
  Copy number: Low Copy
Gene/Insert
  Gene/Insert name: SNAP-ecDHFR
  Species: Synthetic; DHFR from E. coli
  Promoter: T7
  Tag / fusion protein: Strep (N terminal on insert); Hisx10 (C terminal on insert)
  Cloning method: Gibson Cloning
Terms and licenses: Academic/Nonprofit Terms; Industry Terms: Not Available to Industry
How to cite: pET51b_SNAP-ecDHFR was a gift from Kai Johnsson (Addgene plasmid # 187108 ; http://n2t.net/addgene:187108 ; RRID:Addgene_187108)
